>Addgene plasmid #215575 | pGAL4-DBD-HOXD4-AroPERFECT-1 | addgene full sequence | sequence record 429186 | Addgene NGS Result
GACATTGATTATTGACTAGTTATTAATAGTAATCAATTACGGGGTCATTAGTTCATAGCCCATATATGGA
GTTCCGCGTTACATAACTTACGGTAAATGGCCCGCCTGGCTGACCGCCCAACGACCCCCGCCCATTGACG
TCAATAATGACGTATGTTCCCATAGTAACGCCAATAGGGACTTTCCATTGACGTCAATGGGTGGAGTATT
TACGGTAAACTGCCCACTTGGCAGTACATCAAGTGTATCATATGCCAAGTACGCCCCCTATTGACGTCAA
TGACGGTAAATGGCCCGCCTGGCATTATGCCCAGTACATGACCTTATGGGACTTTCCTACTTGGCAGTAC
ATCTACGTATTAGTCATCGCTATTACCATGGTGATGCGGTTTTGGCAGTACATCAATGGGCGTGGATAGC
GGTTTGACTCACGGGGATTTCCAAGTCTCCACCCCATTGACGTCAATGGGAGTTTGTTTTGGCACCAAAA
TCAACGGGACTTTCCAAAATGTCGTAACAACTCCGCCCCATTGACGCAAATGGGCGGTAGGCGTGTACGG
TGGGAGGTCTATATAAGCAGAGCTCTCTGGCTAACTAGAGAACCCACTGCTTACTGGCTTATCGAAATTA
ATACGACTCACTATAGGGAGACCCAAGCTTGGTACCGAGCTCGGATCCACTAGTAACGGCCGCCAGTGTG
CTGGAATTCATGAAGCTACTGTCTTCTATCGAACAAGCATGCGATATTTGCCGACTTAAAAAGCTCAAGT
GCTCCAAAGAAAAACCGAAGTGCGCCAAGTGTCTGAAGAACAACTGGGAGTGTCGCTACTCTCCCAAAAC
CAAAAGGTCTCCGCTGACTAGGGCACATCTGACAGAAGTGGAATCAAGGCTAGAAAGACTGGAACAGCTA
TTTCTACTGATTTTTCCTCGAGAAGACCTTGACATGATTTTGAAAATGGATTCTTTACAGGATATAAAAG
CATTGTTAACAGGATTATTTGTACAAGATAATGTGAATAAAGATGCCGTCACAGATAGATTGGCTTCAGT
GGAGACTGATATGCCTCTAACATTGAGACAGCATAGAATAAGTGCGACATCATCATCGGAAGAGAGTAGT
AACAAAGGTCAAAGACAGTTGACTGTATCGGCGATCATGGTGATGTCATCAATGGTTTACAATTCTAAAG
TTGATCCTAAACCATTTCCATGTGAAGAACTTCAAGGTGGGTATCTTGGGGAACAAGGAGCTGATGGTTA
TGGAGGGGCACAAGGGGCGGATCAATTTCCACCTGGCCTGCCCAGGCCAGATTTTGGCGAACAACCAGGC
GGGAGTGGTTTTCCTGGCCCAGGATCAGCCCTTCCATACGCAAGGGGACATGGTCAGGAACCCTACGGAG
GTCCTGGCGGACATGCTGCGTATCCTGGGGAACCATGTCCGGCGCCATATCCCGCACCCCCACCTGCACC
TCTCTATCCAGGAGCAAGGGCAAGCCAAAGCTATGATCCTAAACAACCCCCTTCAGGCTATACAGCCCTG
AAACAACCTGCGGTTTGGGTACCAATGAAGAAAGTCGTCTAGAGGGCCCTATTCTATAGTGTCACCTAAA
TGCTAGAGCTCGCTGATCAGCCTCGACTGTGCCTTCTAGTTGCCAGCCATCTGTTGTTTGCCCCTCCCCC
GTGCCTTCCTTGACCCTGGAAGGTGCCACTCCCACTGTCCTTTCCTAATAAAATGAGGAAATTGCATCGC
ATTGTCTGAGTAGGTGTCATTCTATTCTGGGGGGTGGGGTGGGGCAGGACAGCAAGGGGGAGGATTGGGA
AGACAATAGCAGGCATGCTGGGGATGCGGTGGGCTCTATGGCTTCTGAGGCGGAAAGAACCAGCTGGGGC
TCTAGGGGGTATCCCC
[124 nt withheld, positions 1907-2030]
C
[91 nt withheld, positions 2032-2122]
A
[49 nt withheld, positions 2124-2172]
CCTTTGACGTTGGAGTCCACGTTCTTT
[37 nt withheld, positions 2200-2236]
ACCCTATCTCGGTCTATTCTTTTGATTTATAAGGGATTTTGCCGATTTCGGCCTATTGGTTAAAAAATGA
GCTGATTTAACAAAAATTTAACGCGAATTAATTCTGTGGAATGTGTGTCAGTTAGGGTGTGGAAAGTCCC
CAGGCTCCCCAGCAGGCAGAAGTATGCAAAGCATGCATCTCAATTAGTCAGCAACCAGGTGTGGAAAGTC
CCCAGGCTCCCCAGCAGGCAGAAGTATGCAAAGCATGCATCTCAATTAGTCAGCAACCATAGTCCCGCCC
CTAACTCCGCCCATCCCGCCCCTAACTCCGCCCAGTTCCGCCCATTCTCCGCCCCATGGCTGACTAATTT
TTTTTATTTATGCAGAGGCCGAGGCCGCCTCTGCCTCTGAGCTATTCCAGAAGTAGTGAGGAGGCTTTTT
TGGAGGCCTAGGCTTTTGCAAAAAGCTCCCGGGAGCTTGTATATCCATTTTCGGATCTGATCAAGAGACA
GGATGAGGATCGTTTCGCATGATTGAACAAGATGGATTGCACGCAGGTTCTCCGGCCGCTTGGGTGGAGA
GGCTATTCGGCTATGACTGGGCACAACAGACAATCGGCTGCTCTGATGCCGCCGTGTTCCGGCTGTCAGC
GCAGGGGCGCCCGGTTCTTTTTGTCAAGACCGACCTGTCCGGTGCCCTGAATGAACTGCAGGACGAGGCA
GCGCGGCTATCGTGGCTGGCCACGACGGGCGTTCCTTGCGCAGCTGTGCTCGACGTTGTCACTGAAGCGG
GAAGGGACTGGCTGCTATTGGGCGAAGTGCCGGGGCAGGATCTCCTGTCATCTCACCTTGCTCCTGCCGA
GAAAGTATCCATCATGGCTGATGCAATGCGGCGGCTGCATACGCTTGATCCGGCTACCTGCCCATTCGAC
CACCAAGCGAAACATCGCATCGAGCGAGCACGTACTCGGATGGAAGCCGGTCTTGTCGATCAGGATGATC
TGGACGAAGAGCATCAGGGGCTCGCGCCAGCCGAACTGTTCGCCAGGCTCAAGGCGCGCATGCCCGACGG
CGAGGATCTCGTCGTGACCCATGGCGATGCCTGCTTGCCGAATATCATGGTGGAAAATGGCCGCTTTTCT
GGATTCATCGACTGTGGCCGGCTGGGTGTGGCGGACCGCTATCAGGACATAGCGTTGGCTACCCGTGATA
TTGCTGAAGAGCTTGGCGGCGAATGGGCTGACCGCTTCCTCGTGCTTTACGGTATCGCCGCTCCCGATTC
GCAGCGCATCGCCTTCTATCGCCTTCTTGACGAGTTCTTCTGAGCGGGACTCTGGGGTTCGAAATGACCG
ACCAAGCGACGCCCAACCTGCCATCACGAGATTTCGATTCCACCGCCGCCTTCTATGAAAGGTTGGGCTT
CGGAATCGTTTTCCGGGACGCCGGCTGGATGATCCTCCAGCGCGGGGATCTCATGCTGGAGTTCTTCGCC
CACCCCAACTTGTTTATTGCAGCTTATAATGGTTACAAATAAAGCAATAGCATCACAAATTTCACAAATA
AAGCATTTTTTTCACTGCATTCTAGTTGTGGTTTGTCCAAACTCATCAATGTATCTTATCATGTCTGTAT
ACCGTCGACCTCTAGCTAGAGCTTGGCGTAATCATGGTCATAGCTGTTTCCTGTGTGAAATTGTTATCCG
CTCACAATTCCACACAACATACGAGCCGGAAGCATAAAGTGTAAAGCCTGGGGTGCCTAATGAGTGAGCT
AACTCACATTAATTGCGTTGCGCTCACTGCCCGCTTTCCAGTCGGGAAACCTGTCGTGCCAGCTGCATTA
ATGAATCGGCCAACGCGCGGGGAGAGGCGGTTTGCGTATTGGGCGCTCTTCCGCTTCCTCGCTCACTGAC
TCGCTGCGCTCGGTCGTTCGGCTGCGGCGAGCGGTATCAGCTCACTCAAAGGCGGTAATACGGTTATCCA
CAGAATCAGGGGATAACGCAGGAAAGAACATGTGAGCAAAAGGCCAGCAAAAGGCCAGGAACCGTAAAAA
GGCCGCGTTGCTGGCGTTTTTCCATAGGCTCCGCCCCCCTGACGAGCATCACAAAAATCGACGCTCAAGT
CAGAGGTGGCGAAACCCGACAGGACTATAAAGATACCAGGCGTTTCCCCCTGGAAGCTCCCTCGTGCGCT
CTCCTGTTCCGACCCTGCCGCTTACCGGATACCTGTCCGCCTTTCTCCCTTCGGGAAGCGTGGCGCTTTC
TCATAGCTCACGCTGTAGGTATCTCAGTTCGGTGTAGGTCGTTCGCTCCAAGCTGGGCTGTGTGCACGAA
CCCCCCGTTCAGCCCGACCGCTGCGCCTTATCCGGTAACTATCGTCTTGAGTCCAACCCGGTAAGACACG
ACTTATCGCCACTGGCAGCAGCCACTGGTAACAGGATTAGCAGAGCGAGGTATGTAGGCGGTGCTACAGA
GTTCTTGAAGTGGTGGCCTAACTACGGCTACACTAGAAGAACAGTATTTGGTATCTGCGCTCTGCTGAAG
CCAGTTACCTTCGGAAAAAGAGTTGGTAGCTCTTGATCCGGCAAACAAACCACCGCTGGTAGCGGTGGTT
TTTTTGTTTGCAAGCAGCAGATTACGCGCAGAAAAAAAGGATCTCAAGAAGATCCTTTGATCTTTTCTAC
GGGGTCTGACGCTCAGTGGAACGAAAACTCACGTTAAGGGATTTTGGTCATGAGATTATCAAAAAGGATC
TTCACCTAGATCCTTTTAAATTAAAAATGAAGTTTTAAATCAATCTAAAGTATATATGAGTAAACTTGGT
CTGACAGTTACCAATGCTTAATCAGTGAGGCACCTATCTCAGCGATCTGTCTATTTCGTTCATCCATAGT
TGCCTGACTTCCCGTCGTGTAGATAACTACGATACGGGAGGGCTTACCATCTGGCCCCAGTGCTGCAATG
ATACCGCGAGACCCACGCTCACCGGCTCCAGATTTATCAGCAATAAACCAGCCAGCCGGAAGGGCCGAGC
GCAGAAGTGGTCCTGCAACTTTATCCGCCTCCATCCAGTCTATTAATTGTTGCCGGGAAGCTAGAGTAAG
TAGTTCGCCAGTTAATAGTTTGCGCAACGTTGTTGCCATTGCTACAGGCATCGTGGTGTCACGCTCGTCG
TTTGGTATGGCTTCATTCAGCTCCGGTTCCCAACGATCAAGGCGAGTTACATGATCCCCCATGTTGTGCA
AAAAAGCGGTTAGCTCCTTCGGTCCTCCGATCGTTGTCAGAAGTAAGTTGGCCGCAGTGTTATCACTCAT
GGTTATGGCAGCACTGCATAATTCTCTTACTGTCATGCCATCCGTAAGATGCTTTTCTGTGACTGGTGAG
TACTCAACCAAGTCATTCTGAGAATAGTGTATGCGGCGACCGAGTTGCTCTTGCCCGGCGTCAATACGGG
ATAATACCGCGCCACATAGCAGAACTTTAAAAGTGCTCATCATTGGAAAACGTTCTTCGGGGCGAAAACT
CTCAAGGATCTTACCGCTGTTGAGATCCAGTTCGATGTAACCCACTCGTGCACCCAACTGATCTTCAGCA
TCTTTTACTTTCACCAGCGTTTCTGGGTGAGCAAAAACAGGAAGGCAAAATGCCGCAAAAAAGGGAATAA
GGGCGACACGGAAATGTTGAATACTCATACTCTTCCTTTTTCAATATTATTGAAGCATTTATCAGGGTTA
TTGTCTCATGAGCGGATACATATTTGAATGTATTTAGAAAAATAAACAAATAGGGGTTCCGCGCACATTT
CCCCGAAAAGTGCCACCTGACGTCGACGGATCGGGAGATCTCCCGATCCCCTATGGTGCACTCTCAGTAC
AATCTGCTCTGATGCCGCATAGTTAAGCCAGTATCTGCTCCCTGCTTGTGTGTTGGAGGTCGCTGAGTAG
TGCGCGAGCAAAATTTAAGCTACAACAAGGCAAGGCTTGACCGACAATTGCATGAAGAATCTGCTTAGGG
TTAGGCGTTTTGCGCTGCTTCGCGATGTACGGGCCAGATATACGCGTT
Features (pLannotate 1.2.2; 22 found; start..end, strand, type, name):
      1..380     +  enhancer       CMV enhancer: human cytomegalovirus immediate early enhancer
    381..584     +  promoter       CMV promoter: human cytomegalovirus (CMV) immediate early promoter
    580..613     +  LTR            5' LTR (truncated) (fragment): truncated 5' long terminal repeat (LTR) from HIV-1
    629..647     +  promoter       T7 promoter: promoter for bacteriophage T7 RNA polymerase
    710..1150    +  CDS            GAL4 DNA binding domain: DNA binding domain of the GAL4 transcriptional activator; Saccharomyces cerevisiae GAL4 (truncated)
   1157..1576    +  CDS            HOXD4 (fragment): HXD4_HUMAN - Also known as HOX4B. Experimental evidence at protein level: Swiss-Prot protein existence level 1. Sequence-specific transcription factor which is part of a developmental regulatory system that provides cells with specific positional identities on the anterior-posterior axis. From Homo sapiens (Human).
   1593..1611    -  promoter       SP6 promoter: promoter for bacteriophage SP6 RNA polymerase
   1637..1861    +  polyA_signal   bGH poly(A) signal: bovine growth hormone polyadenylation signal
   1865..1886    +  promoter       SV40 promoter (fragment): SV40 enhancer and early promoter
   1907..2335    +  rep_origin     f1 ori (sequence partly withheld): f1 bacteriophage origin of replication; arrow indicates direction of (+) strand synthesis
   2349..2678    +  promoter       SV40 promoter: SV40 enhancer and early promoter
   2745..3536    +  CDS            neo: KKA2_KLEPN - Also known as kan, nptII. Experimental evidence at protein level: Swiss-Prot protein existence level 1. Resistance to kanamycin, neomycin, paromomycin, ribostamycin, butirosin and gentamicin B. From Klebsiella pneumoniae.
   3560..3718    +  CDS            ble (fragment): BLE_KLEPN - Experimental evidence at protein level: Swiss-Prot protein existence level 1. Binding protein with a strong affinity to the bleomycin family of antibiotics. Binds to CL990; an antimitotic-antibiotic compound. From Klebsiella pneumoniae.
   3713..3834    +  polyA_signal   SV40 poly(A) signal: SV40 polyadenylation signal
   3907..3923    -  protein_bind   lac operator: The lac repressor binds to the lac operator to inhibit transcription in E. coli. This inhibition can be relieved by adding lactose or isopropyl-β-D-thiogalactopyranoside (IPTG). lac repressor encoded by lacI
   3931..3961    -  promoter       lac promoter: promoter for the E. coli lac operon
   3976..3997    -  protein_bind   CAP binding site: CAP binding activates transcription in the presence of cAMP. E. coli catabolite activator protein
   4010..4102    -  CDS            lacI (fragment): lac repressor; lacI; The lac repressor binds to the lac operator to inhibit transcription in E. coli. This inhibition can be relieved by adding lactose or isopropyl-β-D-thiogalactopyranoside (IPTG).
   4285..4873    -  rep_origin     ori: high-copy-number ColE1/pMB1/pBR322/pUC origin of replication
   5044..5904    -  CDS            AmpR: β-lactamase; bla; confers resistance to ampicillin, carbenicillin, and related antibiotics
   5905..6009    -  promoter       AmpR promoter: bla
   6068..6120    -  misc_feature   bom (fragment): basis of mobility region from pBR322
