[The description below was written by a language model from this plasmid's Addgene catalogue record and pLannotate feature annotations shown in this document.]
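Description:
pGAL4-DBD-HOXD4-AroPERFECT-1 is a 6.3 kb mammalian expression plasmid built on the pGAL4-DBD-MCS backbone for overexpressing a fusion of the yeast GAL4 DNA-binding domain to a variant portion of human HOXD4. It is maintained in E. coli at high copy through a ColE1/pUC-type origin and selected with ampicillin via the β-lactamase gene. An f1 origin is also present, along with small remnants of lac regulatory sequence and a pBR322 bom fragment that are backbone carry-over. For selection in mammalian cells, an SV40 early promoter drives a neomycin phosphotransferase gene, followed by a fragment of the ble gene and an SV40 polyadenylation signal.

The expression cassette uses the human CMV immediate early enhancer and promoter, followed by a T7 promoter, the GAL4 DNA-binding domain coding sequence and, immediately downstream, a roughly 420 nt segment annotated as a fragment of HOXD4. An antisense SP6 promoter and the bovine growth hormone polyadenylation signal close the unit. The insert was introduced by Gibson cloning. Only part of HOXD4 is annotated, so the fusion appears to carry a region of the protein rather than the full-length factor. The "AroPERFECT-1" designation indicates an engineered sequence variant, but the record does not specify the changes made.

GAL4-DBD fusions of this kind are generally used to tether a candidate regulatory region to GAL4 binding (UAS) sites in a co-transfected reporter, so that its transcriptional activity can be measured independently of the native DNA-binding specificity. This is consistent with the associated study of activity and specificity in human transcription factors, although the record itself states only overexpression as the purpose.
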