Addgene plasmid #215575: pGAL4-DBD-HOXD4-AroPERFECT-1
Purpose: For overexpression of Gal4-DBD HOXD4 AroPERFECT-1
Depositing lab: Denes Hnisz. Depositing organization: Max Planck Institute for Molecular Genetics. Publication: An activity-specificity trade-off encoded in human transcription factors. Naderi J, Magalhaes AP, Kibar G, Stik G, Zhang Y, Mackowiak SD, Wieler HM, Rossi F, Buschow R, Christou-Kent M, Alcoverro-Bertran M, Graf T, Vingron M, Hnisz D. Nat Cell Biol. 2024 Aug;26(8):1309-1321. doi: 10.1038/s41556-024-01411-0. Epub 2024 Jul 5. PubMed 38969762.
Backbone
  Vector backbone: pGAL4-DBD-MCS
  Vector type: Mammalian Expression
Growth in bacteria
  Bacterial resistance: Ampicillin, 100 μg/mL
  Growth temperature: 37°C
  Growth strain: DH5alpha
  Copy number: High Copy
Gene/Insert
  Gene/Insert name: HOXD4 AroPERFECT-1
  Species: H. sapiens (human)
  Entrez Gene: HOXD4 (a.k.a. HHO.C13, HOX-5.1, HOX4, HOX4B, Hox-4.2)
  Cloning method: Gibson Cloning
Terms and licenses: Academic/Nonprofit Terms; Industry Terms: Not Available to Industry
How to cite: pGAL4-DBD-HOXD4-AroPERFECT-1 was a gift from Denes Hnisz (Addgene plasmid # 215575 ; http://n2t.net/addgene:215575 ; RRID:Addgene_215575)
